>Addgene plasmid #43054 | I-CCGT | depositor partial sequence | sequence record 58319 | I-CCGT sequence 424 bps
CGTCTCCTGACCCCAGAGCAGGTCGTGGCGATCGCAAGCCACGACGGAGGAAAGCAAGCCTTGGAAACAG
TACAGAGGCTGTTGCCTGTGCTGTGCCAAGCGCACGGACTCACCCCAGAGCAGGTCGTGGCGATCGCAAG
CCACGACGGAGGAAAGCAAGCCTTGGAAACAGTACAGAGGCTGTTGCCTGTGCTGTGCCAAGCGCACGGC
CTCACCCCAGAGCAGGTCGTGGCAATCGCGAGCAATAACGGCGGAAAACAGGCTTTGGAAACGGTGCAGA
GGCTCCTTCCAGTGCTGTGCCAAGCGCACGGATTAACCCCAGAGCAGGTCGTGGCCATTGCCTCGAATGG
AGGGGGCAAACAGGCGTTGGAAACCGTACAACGATTGCTGCCGGTGCTGTGCCAAGCGCACGGCTTAAGA
GACG
