>Addgene plasmid #43054 | I-CCGT | addgene partial sequence | sequence record 59898 | M13-F20 5'-TGTAAAACGACGGCCAGT-3'
CTATAGGGCGAATTGGGCCCTCTAGATGCATGCTCGAGCGGCCGCCAGTGTGATGGATATCTGCAGAATT
CGCCCTTATATAGATGCCGTCCTAGCGCGTCTCCTGACCCCAGAGCAGGTCGTGGCGATCGCAAGCCACG
ACGGAGGAAAGCAAGCCTTGGAAACAGTACAGAGGCTGTTGCCTGTGCTGTGCCAAGCGCACGGACTCAC
CCCAGAGCAGGTCGTGGCGATCGCAAGCCACGACGGAGGAAAGCAAGCCTTGGAAACAGTACAGAGGCTG
TTGCCTGTGCTGTGCCAAGCGCACGGCCTCACCCCAGAGCAGGTCGTGGCAATCGCGAGCAATAACGGCG
GAAAACAGGCTTTGGAAACGGTGCAGAGGCTCCTTCCAGTGCTGTGCCAAGCGCACGGATTAACCCCAGA
GCAGGTCGTGGCCATTGCCTCGAATGGAGGGGGCAAACAGGCGTTGGAAACCGTACAACGATTGCTGCCG
GTGCTGTGCCAAGCGCACGGCTTAAGAGACGTGGGCACAGGAAAGATACTTAAGGGCGAATTCCAGCACA
CTGGCGGCCGTTACTAGTGGATCCGAGCTCGGTACCAAGCTTGATGCATAGCTTGAGTATTCTATAGTGT
CACCTAAATAGCTTGGCGTAATCATGGTCATAGCTGTTTCCTGTGTGAAATTGTTATCCGCTCACAATTC
CACACAACATACGAGCCGGAAGCATAAAGTGTAAAGCCTGGGGTGCCTAATGAGTGAGCTAACTCACATT
AATTGCGTTGCGCTCACTGCCCGCTTTCCAGTCGGGAAACCTGTCGTGCCAGCTGCATTAATGAATCGGC
CAACGCGCGGGGAGAGGCGGTTTGCGTATTGGGCGCTCTTCCGCTTCCTCGCTCACTGACTCGCTGCGCT
CGGTCGTTCGGCTGCGG
