[The description below was written by a language model from this plasmid's Addgene catalogue record.]
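Description:
I-CCGT is a bacterial cloning plasmid built on the commercial pCRII-TOPO backbone (about 4 kb without insert), into which a 424 bp synthetic fragment was introduced by TOPO cloning. It is maintained as a high-copy plasmid in E. coli and carries both ampicillin and kanamycin resistance, as is standard for this backbone, so either or both drugs can be used for selection. No feature table is provided, so individual backbone elements cannot be confirmed from the record. The listed sequencing primers (T7 on the 5′ side and M13 reverse on the 3′ side) indicate that the insert sits in the usual cloning site flanked by those priming sites.

The record names the insert only as "I-CCGT" and does not describe its content further. The associated publication describes a TALEN genome-editing system for generating human stem cell-based disease models. The name and the insert size, which is roughly that expected for four TAL effector repeats, suggest that this is one member of a library of preassembled repeat modules, here a tetramer recognising the bases C-C-G-T. The "I" prefix possibly denotes its position in the array. This reading is an inference rather than something stated in the catalogue fields. On that basis, the plasmid is not an expression construct: no eukaryotic promoter, tag or reporter is recorded. It most likely serves as a storage and source vector from which the module is taken for assembly into full-length TALEN arrays targeting chosen genomic sites.
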