Addgene plasmid #43054: I-CCGT
Depositing lab: Chad Cowan & Kiran Musunuru. Depositing organization: Harvard University. Publication: A TALEN Genome-Editing System for Generating Human Stem Cell-Based Disease Models. Ding Q, Lee YK, Schaefer EA, Peters DT, Veres A, Kim K, Kuperwasser N, Motola DL, Meissner TB, Hendriks WT, Trevisan M, Gupta RM, Moisan A, Banks E, Friesen M, Schinzel RT, Xia F, Tang A, Xia Y, Figueroa E, Wann A, Ahfeldt T, Daheron L, Zhang F, Rubin LL, Peng LF, Chung RT, Musunuru K, Cowan CA. Cell Stem Cell. 2012 Dec 12. pii: S1934-5909(12)00645-5. doi: 10.1016/j.stem.2012.11.011. PubMed 23246482.
Backbone
  Vector backbone: pCRII-TOPO
  Backbone manufacturer: Invitrogen
  Backbone size w/o insert (bp): 3973
  Vector type: Bacterial Cloning
Growth in bacteria
  Bacterial resistance: Ampicillin and Kanamycin, 100 & 50 μg/mL
  Growth temperature: 37°C
  Growth strain: Top10
  Copy number: High Copy
Gene/Insert
  Gene/Insert name: I-CCGT
  Species: Synthetic
  Insert size (bp): 424
  Cloning method: TOPO Cloning
  Sequencing primers: 5′ T7; 3′ M13-rev
Terms and licenses: Academic/Nonprofit Terms; Industry Terms: Not Available to Industry
How to cite: I-CCGT was a gift from Chad Cowan & Kiran Musunuru (Addgene plasmid # 43054 ; http://n2t.net/addgene:43054 ; RRID:Addgene_43054)
